>Addgene plasmid #171621 | pAAV-TRE-NpHR-EYFP | addgene full sequence | sequence record 337530 | Addgene NGS Result
GAGAAAAGTGAAAGTCGAGTTTACCACTCCCTATCAGTGATAGAGAAAAGTGAAAGTCGAGTTTACCACT
CCCTATCAGTGATAGAGAAAAGTGAAAGTCGAGTTTACCACTCCCTATCAGTGATAGAGAAAAGTGAAAG
TCGAGTTTACCACTCCCTATCAGTGATAGAGAAAAGTGAAAGTCGAGTTTACCACTCCCTATCAGTGATA
GAGAAAAGTGAAAGTCGAGTTTACCACTCCCTATCAGTGATAGAGAAAAGTGAAAGTCGAGTTTACCACT
CCCTATCAGTGATAGAGAAAAGTGAAAGTCGAGCTCGGTACCCGGGTCGAGGTAGGCGTGTACGGTGGGA
GGCCTATATAAGCAGAGCTCGTTTAGTGAACCGTCAGATCGCCTGGAGACGCCATCCACGCTGTTTTGAC
CTCCATAGAAGACACCGGGACCGATCCAGCCTCCGCGGCCCCGAATTCGAGCTCGGTACCCGGGGATCCA
TGAGGGGTACGCCCCTGCTCCTCGTCGTCTCTCTGTTCTCTCTGCTTCAGGACACAGAGACCCTGCCTCC
CGTGACCGAGAGTGCCGTGGCCCTTCAAGCCGAGGTTACCCAAAGGGAGTTGTTCGAGTTCGTGCTGAAC
GACCCTTTGCTTGCAAGCAGTCTCTATATCAACATCGCACTTGCAGGACTGAGTATACTGCTGTTCGTTT
TTATGACCCGAGGACTCGATGATCCACGGGCAAAACTTATTGCTGTGTCAACCATCCTTGTGCCTGTCGT
CAGCATTGCCTCCTACACTGGATTGGCGAGCGGCCTGACAATTTCCGTTCTTGAAATGCCAGCGGGCCAT
TTTGCAGAAGGCAGCTCAGTGATGCTGGGAGGAGAAGAGGTAGATGGTGTAGTCACCATGTGGGGACGGT
ATCTCACCTGGGCACTTTCCACGCCCATGATTCTCCTCGCTCTGGGTCTCCTGGCCGGAAGCAATGCTAC
AAAGCTCTTCACAGCTATCACTTTCGATATCGCTATGTGCGTGACTGGCCTTGCCGCGGCCCTGACTACC
TCCTCCCACCTCATGAGATGGTTCTGGTACGCTATCAGTTGTGCATGCTTTCTGGTGGTCTTGTATATCC
TGCTGGTGGAGTGGGCACAGGACGCCAAAGCCGCGGGAACCGCTGACATGTTCAATACCCTGAAGCTGTT
GACAGTAGTGATGTGGCTGGGGTATCCAATTGTGTGGGCTCTTGGAGTCGAGGGTATCGCGGTGTTGCCC
GTTGGGGTGACGAGCTGGGGATATTCTTTCCTGGATATCGTGGCAAAGTACATTTTCGCATTCTTGCTCC
TGAACTATCTGACGTCAAACGAATCTGTCGTGTCCGGCAGCATTTTGGATGTTCCATCTGCTTCTGGGAC
CCCGGCTGATGATGCGGCCGCCGTGAGCAAGGGCGAGGAGCTGTTCACCGGGGTGGTGCCCATCCTGGTC
GAGCTGGACGGCGACGTAAACGGCCACAAGTTCAGCGTGTCCGGCGAGGGCGAGGGCGATGCCACCTACG
GCAAGCTGACCCTGAAGTTCATCTGCACCACCGGCAAGCTGCCCGTGCCCTGGCCCACCCTCGTGACCAC
CTTCGGCTACGGCCTGCAGTGCTTCGCCCGCTACCCCGACCACATGAAGCAGCACGACTTCTTCAAGTCC
GCCATGCCCGAAGGCTACGTCCAGGAGCGCACCATCTTCTTCAAGGACGACGGCAACTACAAGACCCGCG
CCGAGGTGAAGTTCGAGGGCGACACCCTGGTGAACCGCATCGAGCTGAAGGGCATCGACTTCAAGGAGGA
CGGCAACATCCTGGGGCACAAGCTGGAGTACAACTACAACAGCCACAACGTCTATATCATGGCCGACAAG
CAGAAGAACGGCATCAAGGTGAACTTCAAGATCCGCCACAACATCGAGGACGGCAGCGTGCAGCTCGCCG
ACCACTACCAGCAGAACACCCCCATCGGCGACGGCCCCGTGCTGCTGCCCGACAACCACTACCTGAGCTA
CCAGTCCGCCCTGAGCAAAGACCCCAACGAGAAGCGCGATCACATGGTCCTGCTGGAGTTCGTGACCGCC
GCCGGGATCACTCTCGGCATGGACGAGCTGTACAAGTTCTGCTACGAGAACGAGGTGTAAAAGCTTATCG
ATAATCAACCTCTGGATTACAAAATTTGTGAAAGATTGACTGGTATTCTTAACTATGTTGCTCCTTTTAC
GCTATGTGGATACGCTGCTTTAATGCCTTTGTATCATGCTATTGCTTCCCGTATGGCTTTCATTTTCTCC
TCCTTGTATAAATCCTGGTTGCTGTCTCTTTATGAGGAGTTGTGGCCCGTTGTCAGGCAACGTGGCGTGG
TGTGCACTGTGTTTGCTGACGCAACCCCCACTGGTTGGGGCATTGCCACCACCTGTCAGCTCCTTTCCGG
GACTTTCGCTTTCCCCCTCCCTATTGCCACGGCGGAACTCATCGCCGCCTGCCTTGCCCGCTGCTGGACA
GGGGCTCGGCTGTTGGGCACTGACAATTCCGTGGTGTTGTCGGGGAAATCATCGTCCTTTCCTTGGCTGC
TCGCCTATGTTGCCACCTGGATTCTGCGCGGGACGTCCTTCTGCTACGTCCCTTCGGCCCTCAATCCAGC
GGACCTTCCTTCCCGCGGCCTGCTGCCGGCTCTGCGGCCTCTTCCGCGTCTTCGCCTTCGCCCTCAGACG
AGTCGGATCTCCCTTTGGGCCGCCTCCCCGCATCGATACCGAGCGCTGCTCGAGAGATCGATCTGCCTCG
ACTGTGCCTTCTAGTTGCCAGCCATCTGTTGTTTGCCCCTCCCCCGTGCCTTCCTTGACCCTGGAAGGTG
CCACTCCCACTGTCCTTTCCTAATAAAATGAGGAAATTGCATCGCATTGTCTGAGTAGGTGTCATTCTAT
TCTGGGGGGTGGGGTGGGGCAGGACAGCAAGGGGGAGGATTGGGAAGACAATAGCAGGCATGCTGGGGAC
ACGTGCGGACCGAGCGGCCGCAGGAACCCCTAGTGATGGAGTTGGCCACTCCCTCTCTGCGCGCTCGCTC
GCTCACTGAGGCCGGGCGACCAAAGGTCGCCCGACGCCCGGGCGGCCTCAGTGAGCGAGCGAGCGCGCAG
CTGCCTGCAGGACATGTGAGCAAAAGGCCAGCAAAAGGCCAGGAACCGTAAAAAGGCCGCGTTGCTGGCG
TTTTTCCATAGGCTCCGCCCCCCTGACGAGCATCACAAAAATCGACGCTCAAGTCAGAGGTGGCGAAACC
CGACAGGACTATAAAGATACCAGGCGTTTCCCCCTGGAAGCTCCCTCGTGCGCTCTCCTGTTCCGACCCT
GCCGCTTACCGGATACCTGTCCGCCTTTCTCCCTTCGGGAAGCGTGGCGCTTTCTCATAGCTCACGCTGT
AGGTATCTCAGTTCGGTGTAGGTCGTTCGCTCCAAGCTGGGCTGTGTGCACGAACCCCCCGTTCAGCCCG
ACCGCTGCGCCTTATCCGGTAACTATCGTCTTGAGTCCAACCCGGTAAGACACGACTTATCGCCACTGGC
AGCAGCCACTGGTAACAGGATTAGCAGAGCGAGGTATGTAGGCGGTGCTACAGAGTTCTTGAAGTGGTGG
CCTAACTACGGCTACACTAGAAGAACAGTATTTGGTATCTGCGCTCTGCTGAAGCCAGTTACCTTCGGAA
AAAGAGTTGGTAGCTCTTGATCCGGCAAACAAACCACCGCTGGTAGCGGTGGTTTTTTTGTTTGCAAGCA
GCAGATTACGCGCAGAAAAAAAGGATCTCAAGAAGATCCTTTGATCTTTTCTACGGGGTCTGACGCTCAG
TGGAACGAAAACTCACGTTAAGGGATTTTGGTCATGAGATTATCAAAAAGGATCTTCACCTAGATCCTTT
TAAATTAAAAATGAAGTTTTAAATCAATCTAAAGTATATATGAGTAAACTTGGTCTGACAGTTACCAATG
CTTAATCAGTGAGGCACCTATCTCAGCGATCTGTCTATTTCGTTCATCCATAGTTGCCTGACTCCCCGTC
GTGTAGATAACTACGATACGGGAGGGCTTACCATCTGGCCCCAGTGCTGCAATGATACCGCGAGACCCAC
GCTCACCGGCTCCAGATTTATCAGCAATAAACCAGCCAGCCGGAAGGGCCGAGCGCAGAAGTGGTCCTGC
AACTTTATCCGCCTCCATCCAGTCTATTAATTGTTGCCGGGAAGCTAGAGTAAGTAGTTCGCCAGTTAAT
AGTTTGCGCAACGTTGTTGCCATTGCTACAGGCATCGTGGTGTCACGCTCGTCGTTTGGTATGGCTTCAT
TCAGCTCCGGTTCCCAACGATCAAGGCGAGTTACATGATCCCCCATGTTGTGCAAAAAAGCGGTTAGCTC
CTTCGGTCCTCCGATCGTTGTCAGAAGTAAGTTGGCCGCAGTGTTATCACTCATGGTTATGGCAGCACTG
CATAATTCTCTTACTGTCATGCCATCCGTAAGATGCTTTTCTGTGACTGGTGAGTACTCAACCAAGTCAT
TCTGAGAATAGTGTATGCGGCGACCGAGTTGCTCTTGCCCGGCGTCAATACGGGATAATACCGCGCCACA
TAGCAGAACTTTAAAAGTGCTCATCATTGGAAAACGTTCTTCGGGGCGAAAACTCTCAAGGATCTTACCG
CTGTTGAGATCCAGTTCGATGTAACCCACTCGTGCACCCAACTGATCTTCAGCATCTTTTACTTTCACCA
GCGTTTCTGGGTGAGCAAAAACAGGAAGGCAAAATGCCGCAAAAAAGGGAATAAGGGCGACACGGAAATG
TTGAATACTCATACTCTTCCTTTTTCAATATTATTGAAGCATTTATCAGGGTTATTGTCTCATGAGCGGA
TACATATTTGAATGTATTTAGAAAAATAAACAAATAGGGGTTCCGCGCACATTTCCCCGAAAAGTGCCAC
CTGACGTCTAAGAAACCATTATTATCATGACATTAACCTATAAAAATAGGCGTATCACGAGGCCCTTTCG
TCTCGCGCGTTTCGGTGATGACGGTGAAAACCTCTGACACATGCAGCTCCCGGAGACGGTCACAGCTTGT
CTGTAAGCGGATGCCGGGAGCAGACAAGCCCGTCAGGGCGCGTCAGCGGGTGTTGGCGGGTGTCGGGGCT
GGCTTAACTATGCGGCATCAGAGCAGATTGTACTGAGAGTGCACCATAAAATTGTAAACGTTAATATTTT
GTTAAAATTCGCGTTAAATTTTTGTTAAATCAGCTCATTTTTTAACCAATAGACCGAAATCGGCAAAATC
CCTTATAAATCAAAAGAATAGCCCGAGATAGAGT
[37 nt withheld, positions 5355-5391]
AAAGAACGTGGACTCCAACGTCAAAGG
[141 nt withheld, positions 5419-5559]
G
[46 nt withheld, positions 5561-5606]
A
[95 nt withheld, positions 5608-5702]
TATGCGGTGTGAAATACCGCACAGATGCGTAAGGAGAAAATACCGCATCAGGCGCCCCTGCAGGCAGCTG
CGCGCTCGCTCGCTCACTGAGGCCGCCCGGGCAAAGCCCGGGCGTCGGGCGACCTTTGGTCGCCCGGCCT
CAGTGAGCGAGCGAGCGCGCAGAGAGGGAGTGGCCAACTCCATCACTAGGGGTTCCTGCGGCCGCACGCG
AAACAATTCTGCAGGAATTCGGGGCCGCGGAGGCTGGATCGGTCCCGGTGTCTTCTATGGAGGTCAAAAC
AGCGTGGATGGCGTCTCCAGGCGATCTGACGGTTCACTAAACGAGCTCTGCTTATATAGGTCGAGTTTAC
CACTCCCTATCAGTGATA
Features (pLannotate 1.2.2; 20 found; start..end, strand, type, name):
     28..298     +  protein_bind   tetracycline response element: contains seven copies of the tetracycline operator tetO tetracycline repressor TetR
    309..326     +  misc_feature   MCS (fragment): pUC18/19 multiple cloning site
    331..369     +  promoter       minimal CMV promoter: human cytomegalovirus (CMV) immediate early promoter
    463..489     +  misc_feature   MCS (fragment): pUC18/19 multiple cloning site
    544..1413    +  CDS            hop: BACH_NATPH - Experimental evidence at protein level: Swiss-Prot protein existence level 1. Light-driven anion pump. Binding affinity for the anions is in the order, bromide > chloride > nitrate > azide > bromate and binding is pH dependent. From Natronomonas pharaonis (Natronobacterium pharaonis).
   1423..2136    +  CDS            EYFP: EYFP is a basic (constitutively fluorescent) green/yellow fluorescent protein published in 1996, derived from Aequorea victoria. It is reported to be a very rapidly-maturing weak dimer with high acid sensitivity.
   2173..2761    +  misc_feature   WPRE: woodchuck hepatitis virus posttranscriptional regulatory element
   2802..3009    +  polyA_signal   bGH poly(A) signal: bovine growth hormone polyadenylation signal
   3067..3094    -  repeat_region  AAV2 ITR (fragment): inverted terminal repeat of adeno-associated virus serotype 2 inverted
   3123..3150    -  repeat_region  AAV2 ITR (fragment): inverted terminal repeat of adeno-associated virus serotype 2 inverted
   3223..3811    -  rep_origin     ori: high-copy-number ColE1/pMB1/pBR322/pUC origin of replication
   3982..4842    -  CDS            AmpR: β-lactamase; bla; confers resistance to ampicillin, carbenicillin, and related antibiotics
   4843..4947    -  promoter       AmpR promoter: bla
   5042..5077    +  CDS            rop (fragment): Rop protein, which maintains plasmids at low copy number; rop
   5179..5228    +  misc_feature   bom (fragment): basis of mobility region from pBR322
   5229..5684    -  rep_origin     f1 ori (sequence partly withheld): f1 bacteriophage origin of replication; arrow indicates direction of (+) strand synthesis
   5703..5754    +  misc_feature   bom (fragment): basis of mobility region from pBR322
   5759..5899    -  repeat_region  AAV2 ITR: inverted terminal repeat of adeno-associated virus serotype 2 inverted
   5997..6042    -  promoter       TRE3GV promoter (fragment): 3rd-generation Tet-responsive promoter that can be activated by binding of Tet-On® 3G, optimized for retroviral and lentiviral vectors
   6048..5       +  promoter       tetR/tetA promoters (fragment) (across the origin): tetR; overlapping promoters for bacterial tetR and tetA
