[The description below was written by a language model from this plasmid's Addgene catalogue record and pLannotate feature annotations shown in this document.]
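Description:
pAAV-TRE-NpHR-EYFP is an adeno-associated virus transfer plasmid built on a pAAV backbone for tetracycline-system-controlled expression of an optogenetic silencer in mammalian cells. It is propagated in bacteria through a high-copy ColE1/pUC-type origin with ampicillin selection (β-lactamase under its own promoter), and it also carries an f1 phage origin and small pBR322-derived remnants (rop and bom fragments). The payload is flanked by AAV2 inverted terminal repeats, which allow the cassette to be replicated and packaged into AAV particles. One ITR is annotated intact, while the other is detected only as two short fragments, which may reflect incomplete annotation or sequencing of this repeat-rich region. The recombination-reduced growth strain listed for the plasmid is consistent with the need to keep the ITRs stable.

The expression cassette begins with a tetracycline response element containing seven tetO operator copies joined to a minimal CMV promoter, so transcription is low at baseline and depends on a tTA-type transactivator supplied from another construct. This promoter drives the halorhodopsin of Natronomonas pharaonis (NpHR), a light-driven chloride pump that hyperpolarizes neurons on illumination. An EYFP coding sequence lies immediately downstream, apparently as a fusion that lets expressing cells be visualized. A WPRE enhances transcript stability and expression, and a bovine growth hormone polyadenylation signal terminates the message.

The record describes the plasmid as a TRE reporter, and the associated work concerns tagging active neurons with the soma-targeted Cal-Light system, so it presumably serves as the effector that labels and permits optical inhibition of tagged cells. The listed insert size of 759 bp is much shorter than the annotated NpHR-EYFP region, and the sequenced record (6,070 nt) is slightly longer than the stated vector size.
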