Addgene plasmid #171621: pAAV-TRE-NpHR-EYFP
Purpose: TRE-NpHR-EYFP reporter
Depositing lab: Hyungbae Kwon. Depositing organization: Johns Hopkins University and School of Medicine. Publication: Tagging active neurons by soma-targeted Cal-Light. Hyun JH, Nagahama K, Namkung H, Mignocchi N, Roh SE, Hannan P, Krussel S, Kwak C, McElroy A, Liu B, Cui M, Lee S, Lee D, Huganir RL, Worley PF, Sawa A, Kwon HB. Nat Commun. 2022 Dec 12;13(1):7692. doi: 10.1038/s41467-022-35406-y. PubMed 36509775.
Backbone
  Vector backbone: pAAV
  Total vector size (bp): 6038
  Vector type: Mammalian Expression, AAV, Synthetic Biology
Growth in bacteria
  Bacterial resistance: Ampicillin, 100 μg/mL
  Growth temperature: 30°C
  Growth strain: NEB Stable
  Copy number: High Copy
Gene/Insert
  Gene/Insert name: TRE-NpHR-EYFP
  Species: Synthetic
  Insert size (bp): 759
  Promoter: TetO
  Cloning method: Restriction Enzyme; 5′ cloning site BamHI (unknown if destroyed); 3′ cloning site HindIII (unknown if destroyed)
  Sequencing primers: 5′ N/A
Terms and licenses: Academic/Nonprofit Terms; Industry Terms: Not Available to Industry
Depositor comments: Please visit https://www.biorxiv.org/content/10.1101/2021.10.13.464095v1 for bioRxiv preprint.
How to cite: pAAV-TRE-NpHR-EYFP was a gift from Hyungbae Kwon (Addgene plasmid # 171621 ; http://n2t.net/addgene:171621 ; RRID:Addgene_171621)
